Addgene plasmid #236455: pcDNA3 FLAG FBXL2
Purpose: transient overexpression of FBXL2 in mammalian cells
Depositing lab: Michele Pagano. Depositing organization: NYU Grossman School of Medicine. Publication: PTEN counteracts FBXL2 to promote IP3R3- and Ca(2+)-mediated apoptosis limiting tumour growth. Kuchay S, Giorgi C, Simoneschi D, Pagan J, Missiroli S, Saraf A, Florens L, Washburn MP, Collazo-Lorduy A, Castillo-Martin M, Cordon-Cardo C, Sebti SM, Pinton P, Pagano M. Nature. 2017 Jun 22;546(7659):554-558. doi: 10.1038/nature22965. Epub 2017 Jun 14. PubMed 28614300.
Backbone
  Vector backbone: pcDNA3
  Vector type: Mammalian Expression
Growth in bacteria
  Bacterial resistance: Ampicillin, 100 μg/mL
  Growth temperature: 37°C
  Growth strain: DH5alpha
  Copy number: High Copy
Gene/Insert
  Gene/Insert name: FBXL2
  Species: H. sapiens (human)
  Entrez Gene: FBXL2 (a.k.a. FBL2, FBL3, DKFZp564P0622)
  Tag / fusion protein: FLAG (N terminal on insert)
  Cloning method: Restriction Enzyme; 5′ cloning site Unknown (unknown if destroyed)
Terms and licenses: Academic/Nonprofit Terms; Industry Terms: Not Available to Industry
How to cite: pcDNA3 FLAG FBXL2 was a gift from Michele Pagano (Addgene plasmid # 236455 ; http://n2t.net/addgene:236455 ; RRID:Addgene_236455)
