[The description below was written by a language model from this plasmid's Addgene catalogue record and pLannotate feature annotations shown in this document.]
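Description:
pcDNA3 FLAG FBXL2 is a mammalian expression plasmid built on the pcDNA3 backbone for transient overexpression of human FBXL2, an F-box and leucine-rich repeat protein, in cultured mammalian cells. The sequenced record is 6,715 nt. In E. coli it is maintained at high copy through a ColE1/pUC-type origin and selected with ampicillin via the β-lactamase gene and its bla promoter. An f1 origin is also present, which allows single-stranded DNA production, along with small remnants of lac regulatory sequence and a bom fragment that are carried over from the backbone.

The FBXL2 coding sequence sits downstream of the human cytomegalovirus immediate early enhancer and promoter, which drive strong constitutive transcription, and is followed by the bovine growth hormone polyadenylation signal. The catalogue lists an N-terminal FLAG tag. The annotation detects two FLAG fragments immediately upstream of the FBXL2 open reading frame, the second directly abutting it, which suggests a tandem or duplicated epitope, although the record does not state this explicitly. The tag permits detection and immunoprecipitation of the expressed protein with anti-FLAG antibodies. T7 and SP6 promoters flank the insert, as is standard for pcDNA3, and can serve for in vitro transcription or as sequencing primer sites. A short annotated match to a truncated HIV-1 LTR next to the CMV promoter is probably an annotation artefact rather than a functional viral element. A separate SV40 early promoter drives the neomycin phosphotransferase gene with an SV40 polyadenylation signal, so G418 selection of stable transfectants is possible even though the stated use is transient expression. The restriction sites used for cloning are not recorded.
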