Features (pLannotate 1.2.2; 23 found; start..end, strand, type, name):
    785..889     -  promoter       AmpR promoter: bla
    948..1000    -  misc_feature   bom (fragment): basis of mobility region from pBR322
   1155..1534    +  enhancer       CMV enhancer: human cytomegalovirus immediate early enhancer
   1535..1738    +  promoter       CMV promoter: human cytomegalovirus (CMV) immediate early promoter
   1734..1767    +  LTR            5' LTR (truncated) (fragment): truncated 5' long terminal repeat (LTR) from HIV-1
   1783..1801    +  promoter       T7 promoter: promoter for bacteriophage T7 RNA polymerase
   1821..1841    +  CDS            FLAG (fragment): FLAG® epitope tag, followed by an enterokinase cleavage site
   1864..1884    +  CDS            FLAG (fragment): FLAG® epitope tag, followed by an enterokinase cleavage site
   1885..3150    +  CDS            FBXL2: FBXL2_HUMAN - Also known as FBL2 From Homo sapiens (Human).
   3188..3206    -  promoter       SP6 promoter: promoter for bacteriophage SP6 RNA polymerase
   3232..3456    +  polyA_signal   bGH poly(A) signal: bovine growth hormone polyadenylation signal
   3460..3481    +  promoter       SV40 promoter (fragment): SV40 enhancer and early promoter
   3502..3930    +  rep_origin     f1 ori (sequence partly withheld): f1 bacteriophage origin of replication; arrow indicates direction of (+) strand synthesis
   3944..4273    +  promoter       SV40 promoter: SV40 enhancer and early promoter
   4340..5131    +  CDS            neo: KKA2_KLEPN - Also known as kan, nptII. Experimental evidence at protein level: Swiss-Prot protein existence level 1. Resistance to kanamycin, neomycin, paromomycin, ribostamycin, butirosin and gentamicin B. From Klebsiella pneumoniae.
   5155..5313    +  CDS            ble (fragment): BLE_KLEPN - Experimental evidence at protein level: Swiss-Prot protein existence level 1. Binding protein with a strong affinity to the bleomycin family of antibiotics. Binds to CL990; an antimitotic-antibiotic compound. From Klebsiella pneumoniae.
   5308..5429    +  polyA_signal   SV40 poly(A) signal: SV40 polyadenylation signal
   5502..5518    -  protein_bind   lac operator: The lac repressor binds to the lac operator to inhibit transcription in E. coli. This inhibition can be relieved by adding lactose or isopropyl-β-D-thiogalactopyranoside (IPTG). lac repressor encoded by lacI
   5526..5556    -  promoter       lac promoter: promoter for the E. coli lac operon
   5571..5592    -  protein_bind   CAP binding site: CAP binding activates transcription in the presence of cAMP. E. coli catabolite activator protein
   5605..5697    -  CDS            lacI (fragment): lac repressor; lacI; The lac repressor binds to the lac operator to inhibit transcription in E. coli. This inhibition can be relieved by adding lactose or isopropyl-β-D-thiogalactopyranoside (IPTG).
   5880..6468    -  rep_origin     ori: high-copy-number ColE1/pMB1/pBR322/pUC origin of replication
   6639..784     -  CDS            AmpR (across the origin): β-lactamase; bla; confers resistance to ampicillin, carbenicillin, and related antibiotics
>Addgene plasmid #236455 | pcDNA3 FLAG FBXL2 | addgene full sequence | sequence record 473154 | Addgene NGS Result
TCGTGTAGATAACTACGATACGGGAGGGCTTACCATCTGGCCCCAGTGCTGCAATGATACCGCGAGACCC
ACGCTCACCGGCTCCAGATTTATCAGCAATAAACCAGCCAGCCGGAAGGGCCGAGCGCAGAAGTGGTCCT
GCAACTTTATCCGCCTCCATCCAGTCTATTAATTGTTGCCGGGAAGCTAGAGTAAGTAGTTCGCCAGTTA
ATAGTTTGCGCAACGTTGTTGCCATTGCTACAGGCATCGTGGTGTCACGCTCGTCGTTTGGTATGGCTTC
ATTCAGCTCCGGTTCCCAACGATCAAGGCGAGTTACATGATCCCCCATGTTGTGCAAAAAAGCGGTTAGC
TCCTTCGGTCCTCCGATCGTTGTCAGAAGTAAGTTGGCCGCAGTGTTATCACTCATGGTTATGGCAGCAC
TGCATAATTCTCTTACTGTCATGCCATCCGTAAGATGCTTTTCTGTGACTGGTGAGTACTCAACCAAGTC
ATTCTGAGAATAGTGTATGCGGCGACCGAGTTGCTCTTGCCCGGCGTCAATACGGGATAATACCGCGCCA
CATAGCAGAACTTTAAAAGTGCTCATCATTGGAAAACGTTCTTCGGGGCGAAAACTCTCAAGGATCTTAC
CGCTGTTGAGATCCAGTTCGATGTAACCCACTCGTGCACCCAACTGATCTTCAGCATCTTTTACTTTCAC
CAGCGTTTCTGGGTGAGCAAAAACAGGAAGGCAAAATGCCGCAAAAAAGGGAATAAGGGCGACACGGAAA
TGTTGAATACTCATACTCTTCCTTTTTCAATATTATTGAAGCATTTATCAGGGTTATTGTCTCATGAGCG
GATACATATTTGAATGTATTTAGAAAAATAAACAAATAGGGGTTCCGCGCACATTTCCCCGAAAAGTGCC
ACCTGACGTCGACGGATCGGGAGATCTCCCGATCCCCTATGGTGCACTCTCAGTACAATCTGCTCTGATG
CCGCATAGTTAAGCCAGTATCTGCTCCCTGCTTGTGTGTTGGAGGTCGCTGAGTAGTGCGCGAGCAAAAT
TTAAGCTACAACAAGGCAAGGCTTGACCGACAATTGCATGAAGAATCTGCTTAGGGTTAGGCGTTTTGCG
CTGCTTCGCGATGTACGGGCCAGATATACGCGTTGACATTGATTATTGACTAGTTATTAATAGTAATCAA
TTACGGGGTCATTAGTTCATAGCCCATATATGGAGTTCCGCGTTACATAACTTACGGTAAATGGCCCGCC
TGGCTGACCGCCCAACGACCCCCGCCCATTGACGTCAATAATGACGTATGTTCCCATAGTAACGCCAATA
GGGACTTTCCATTGACGTCAATGGGTGGAGTATTTACGGTAAACTGCCCACTTGGCAGTACATCAAGTGT
ATCATATGCCAAGTACGCCCCCTATTGACGTCAATGACGGTAAATGGCCCGCCTGGCATTATGCCCAGTA
CATGACCTTATGGGACTTTCCTACTTGGCAGTACATCTACGTATTAGTCATCGCTATTACCATGGTGATG
CGGTTTTGGCAGTACATCAATGGGCGTGGATAGCGGTTTGACTCACGGGGATTTCCAAGTCTCCACCCCA
TTGACGTCAATGGGAGTTTGTTTTGGCACCAAAATCAACGGGACTTTCCAAAATGTCGTAACAACTCCGC
CCCATTGACGCAAATGGGCGGTAGGCGTGTACGGTGGGAGGTCTATATAAGCAGAGCTCTCTGGCTAACT
AGAGAACCCACTGCTTACTGGCTTATCGAAATTAATACGACTCACTATAGGGAGACCCAAGCTTATGGAC
TACAAGGACGACGATGACAAGCTCGATGAATTCCACCATGGACTACAAGGATGACGATGACAAGGTTTTC
TCAAACAATGATGAAGGCCTTATTAACAAAAAGTTACCCAAAGAACTTCTGTTAAGAATATTTTCCTTCT
TGGATATAGTAACTTTGTGCCGATGTGCACAGATTTCCAAGGCTTGGAACATCTTAGCCCTGGATGGAAG
CAACTGGCAAAGAATAGATCTTTTTAACTTTCAAACAGATGTAGAGGGTCGAGTGGTGGAAAATATCTCG
AAGCGATGCGGTGGATTCCTGAGGAAGCTCAGCTTGCGAGGCTGCATTGGTGTTGGGGATTCCTCCTTGA
AGACCTTTGCACAGAACTGCCGAAACATTGAACATTTGAACCTCAATGGATGCACAAAAATCACTGACAG
CACGTGTTATAGCCTTAGCAGATTCTGTTCCAAGCTGAAACATCTGGATCTGACCTCCTGTGTGTCTATT
ACAAACAGCTCCTTGAAGGGGATCAGTGAGGGCTGCCGAAACCTGGAGTACCTGAACCTCTCTTGGTGTG
ATCAGATCACGAAGGATGGCATCGAGGCACTGGTGCGAGGTTGTCGAGGCCTGAAAGCCCTGCTCCTGAG
GGGCTGCACACAGTTAGAAGATGAAGCTCTGAAACACATTCAGAATTACTGCCATGAGCTTGTGAGCCTC
AACTTGCAGTCCTGCTCACGTATCACGGATGAAGGTGTGGTGCAGATATGCAGGGGCTGTCACCGGCTAC
AGGCTCTCTGCCTTTCGGGTTGCAGCAACCTCACAGATGCCTCTCTTACAGCCCTGGGTTTGAACTGTCC
GCGACTGCAAATTTTGGAGGCTGCCCGATGCTCCCATTTGACTGACGCAGGTTTTACACTTTTAGCTCGG
AATTGCCACGAATTGGAGAAGATGGATCTTGAAGAATGCATCCTGATAACCGACAGCACACTCATCCAGC
TCTCCATTCACTGTCCTAAACTGCAAGCCCTGAGCCTGTCCCACTGTGAACTCATCACAGATGATGGGAT
CCTGCATCTGAGCAACAGTACCTGTGGCCATGAGAGGCTGCGGGTACTGGAGTTGGACAACTGCCTCCTC
ATCACTGATGTGGCCCTGGAACACCTAGAGAACTGCCGAGGCCTGGAGCGCCTCGAGCTGTACGACTGCC
AGCAGGTTACCCGTGCAGGCATCAAGCGGATGCGGGCTCAGCTCCCTCATGTCAAAGTCCACGCCTACTT
TGCTCCCGTCACCCCACCGACAGCAGTGGCAGGAAGTGGACAGCGACTGTGCAGGTGCTGTGTCATTCTC
TGAGCGGCCGCTCGAGCATGCATCTAGAGGGCCCTATTCTATAGTGTCACCTAAATGCTAGAGCTCGCTG
ATCAGCCTCGACTGTGCCTTCTAGTTGCCAGCCATCTGTTGTTTGCCCCTCCCCCGTGCCTTCCTTGACC
CTGGAAGGTGCCACTCCCACTGTCCTTTCCTAATAAAATGAGGAAATTGCATCGCATTGTCTGAGTAGGT
GTCATTCTATTCTGGGGGGTGGGGTGGGGCAGGACAGCAAGGGGGAGGATTGGGAAGACAATAGCAGGCA
TGCTGGGGATGCGGTGGGCTCTATGGCTTCTGAGGCGGAAAGAACCAGCTGGGGCTCTAGGGGGTATCCC
C
[124 nt withheld, positions 3502-3625]
C
[91 nt withheld, positions 3627-3717]
A
[49 nt withheld, positions 3719-3767]
CCTTTGACGTTGGAGTCCACGTTCTTT
[37 nt withheld, positions 3795-3831]
ACCCTATCTCGGTCTATTCTTTTGATTTATAAGGGATTTTGCCGATTTCGGCCTATTGGTTAAAAAATGA
GCTGATTTAACAAAAATTTAACGCGAATTAATTCTGTGGAATGTGTGTCAGTTAGGGTGTGGAAAGTCCC
CAGGCTCCCCAGCAGGCAGAAGTATGCAAAGCATGCATCTCAATTAGTCAGCAACCAGGTGTGGAAAGTC
CCCAGGCTCCCCAGCAGGCAGAAGTATGCAAAGCATGCATCTCAATTAGTCAGCAACCATAGTCCCGCCC
CTAACTCCGCCCATCCCGCCCCTAACTCCGCCCAGTTCCGCCCATTCTCCGCCCCATGGCTGACTAATTT
TTTTTATTTATGCAGAGGCCGAGGCCGCCTCTGCCTCTGAGCTATTCCAGAAGTAGTGAGGAGGCTTTTT
TGGAGGCCTAGGCTTTTGCAAAAAGCTCCCGGGAGCTTGTATATCCATTTTCGGATCTGATCAAGAGACA
GGATGAGGATCGTTTCGCATGATTGAACAAGATGGATTGCACGCAGGTTCTCCGGCCGCTTGGGTGGAGA
GGCTATTCGGCTATGACTGGGCACAACAGACAATCGGCTGCTCTGATGCCGCCGTGTTCCGGCTGTCAGC
GCAGGGGCGCCCGGTTCTTTTTGTCAAGACCGACCTGTCCGGTGCCCTGAATGAACTGCAGGACGAGGCA
GCGCGGCTATCGTGGCTGGCCACGACGGGCGTTCCTTGCGCAGCTGTGCTCGACGTTGTCACTGAAGCGG
GAAGGGACTGGCTGCTATTGGGCGAAGTGCCGGGGCAGGATCTCCTGTCATCTCACCTTGCTCCTGCCGA
GAAAGTATCCATCATGGCTGATGCAATGCGGCGGCTGCATACGCTTGATCCGGCTACCTGCCCATTCGAC
CACCAAGCGAAACATCGCATCGAGCGAGCACGTACTCGGATGGAAGCCGGTCTTGTCGATCAGGATGATC
TGGACGAAGAGCATCAGGGGCTCGCGCCAGCCGAACTGTTCGCCAGGCTCAAGGCGCGCATGCCCGACGG
CGAGGATCTCGTCGTGACCCATGGCGATGCCTGCTTGCCGAATATCATGGTGGAAAATGGCCGCTTTTCT
GGATTCATCGACTGTGGCCGGCTGGGTGTGGCGGACCGCTATCAGGACATAGCGTTGGCTACCCGTGATA
TTGCTGAAGAGCTTGGCGGCGAATGGGCTGACCGCTTCCTCGTGCTTTACGGTATCGCCGCTCCCGATTC
GCAGCGCATCGCCTTCTATCGCCTTCTTGACGAGTTCTTCTGAGCGGGACTCTGGGGTTCGAAATGACCG
ACCAAGCGACGCCCAACCTGCCATCACGAGATTTCGATTCCACCGCCGCCTTCTATGAAAGGTTGGGCTT
CGGAATCGTTTTCCGGGACGCCGGCTGGATGATCCTCCAGCGCGGGGATCTCATGCTGGAGTTCTTCGCC
CACCCCAACTTGTTTATTGCAGCTTATAATGGTTACAAATAAAGCAATAGCATCACAAATTTCACAAATA
AAGCATTTTTTTCACTGCATTCTAGTTGTGGTTTGTCCAAACTCATCAATGTATCTTATCATGTCTGTAT
ACCGTCGACCTCTAGCTAGAGCTTGGCGTAATCATGGTCATAGCTGTTTCCTGTGTGAAATTGTTATCCG
CTCACAATTCCACACAACATACGAGCCGGAAGCATAAAGTGTAAAGCCTGGGGTGCCTAATGAGTGAGCT
AACTCACATTAATTGCGTTGCGCTCACTGCCCGCTTTCCAGTCGGGAAACCTGTCGTGCCAGCTGCATTA
ATGAATCGGCCAACGCGCGGGGAGAGGCGGTTTGCGTATTGGGCGCTCTTCCGCTTCCTCGCTCACTGAC
TCGCTGCGCTCGGTCGTTCGGCTGCGGCGAGCGGTATCAGCTCACTCAAAGGCGGTAATACGGTTATCCA
CAGAATCAGGGGATAACGCAGGAAAGAACATGTGAGCAAAAGGCCAGCAAAAGGCCAGGAACCGTAAAAA
GGCCGCGTTGCTGGCGTTTTTCCATAGGCTCCGCCCCCCTGACGAGCATCACAAAAATCGACGCTCAAGT
CAGAGGTGGCGAAACCCGACAGGACTATAAAGATACCAGGCGTTTCCCCCTGGAAGCTCCCTCGTGCGCT
CTCCTGTTCCGACCCTGCCGCTTACCGGATACCTGTCCGCCTTTCTCCCTTCGGGAAGCGTGGCGCTTTC
TCATAGCTCACGCTGTAGGTATCTCAGTTCGGTGTAGGTCGTTCGCTCCAAGCTGGGCTGTGTGCACGAA
CCCCCCGTTCAGCCCGACCGCTGCGCCTTATCCGGTAACTATCGTCTTGAGTCCAACCCGGTAAGACACG
ACTTATCGCCACTGGCAGCAGCCACTGGTAACAGGATTAGCAGAGCGAGGTATGTAGGCGGTGCTACAGA
GTTCTTGAAGTGGTGGCCTAACTACGGCTACACTAGAAGAACAGTATTTGGTATCTGCGCTCTGCTGAAG
CCAGTTACCTTCGGAAAAAGAGTTGGTAGCTCTTGATCCGGCAAACAAACCACCGCTGGTAGCGGTGGTT
TTTTTGTTTGCAAGCAGCAGATTACGCGCAGAAAAAAAGGATCTCAAGAAGATCCTTTGATCTTTTCTAC
GGGGTCTGACGCTCAGTGGAACGAAAACTCACGTTAAGGGATTTTGGTCATGAGATTATCAAAAAGGATC
TTCACCTAGATCCTTTTAAATTAAAAATGAAGTTTTAAATCAATCTAAAGTATATATGAGTAAACTTGGT
CTGACAGTTACCAATGCTTAATCAGTGAGGCACCTATCTCAGCGATCTGTCTATTTCGTTCATCCATAGT
TGCCTGACTCCCCG
